Addgene plasmid #98333: FERMT1_pLX307
Purpose: Lentiviral expression of FERMT1
Depositing lab: William Hahn & Sefi Rosenbluh. Depositing organization: Monash University. Publication: Genetic and Proteomic Interrogation of Lower Confidence Candidate Genes Reveals Signaling Networks in beta-Catenin-Active Cancers. Rosenbluh J, Mercer J, Shrestha Y, Oliver R, Tamayo P, Doench JG, Tirosh I, Piccioni F, Hartenian E, Horn H, Fagbami L, Root DE, Jaffe J, Lage K, Boehm JS, Hahn WC. Cell Syst. 2016 Sep 28;3(3):302-316.e4. doi: 10.1016/j.cels.2016.09.001. PubMed 27684187.
Backbone
  Vector backbone: pLX307
  Backbone manufacturer: David Root (Addgene plasmid # 41392)
  Vector type: Mammalian Expression, Lentiviral
  Selectable markers: Puromycin
Growth in bacteria
  Bacterial resistance: Ampicillin, 100 μg/mL
  Growth temperature: 37°C
  Growth strain: NEB Stable
  Copy number: High Copy
Gene/Insert
  Gene/Insert name: FERMT1
  Species: H. sapiens (human)
  Entrez Gene: FERMT1 (a.k.a. C20orf42, DTGCU2, KIND1, UNC112A, URP1)
  Promoter: E1Fa
  Tag / fusion protein: V5 (C terminal on backbone)
  Cloning method: Gateway Cloning
  Sequencing primers: 5′ TTCTTCCATTTCAGGTGTCGTGAG; 3′ GTGGATACGCTGCTTTAATGCCTT
Terms and licenses: Academic/Nonprofit Terms; Industry Terms: Not Available to Industry
How to cite: FERMT1_pLX307 was a gift from William Hahn & Sefi Rosenbluh (Addgene plasmid # 98333 ; http://n2t.net/addgene:98333 ; RRID:Addgene_98333)
