[The description below was written by a language model from this plasmid's Addgene catalogue record and pLannotate feature annotations shown in this document.]
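Description:
FERMT1_pLX307 is a lentiviral mammalian expression plasmid carrying the human FERMT1 open reading frame (kindlin-1, also known as KIND1, URP1 or C20orf42) in the pLX307 Gateway destination backbone. The roughly 10.5 kb plasmid is propagated in E. coli through a high-copy ColE1/pUC-type origin with ampicillin resistance (AmpR, β-lactamase). It also retains an f1 origin and remnants of a lac/T7/T3 cloning region from its parental vector.

The transfer cassette has a third-generation, self-inactivating design. An RSV promoter fused to a truncated HIV-1 5' LTR drives Tat-independent production of the genomic RNA in packaging cells. This is followed by the Ψ packaging signal with a partial gag fragment, the Rev response element for nuclear export of the unspliced RNA, and a cPPT/CTS that aids nuclear import of the provirus. The ΔU3 3' LTR inactivates LTR promoter activity after integration, and an SV40 polyadenylation signal lies downstream of it.

Within the provirus, an SV40 early promoter drives puromycin N-acetyltransferase for selection of transduced cells. The strong constitutive EF-1α promoter drives FERMT1. The ORF is flanked by attB1 and attB2 sites left by Gateway recombination and reads through into a C-terminal V5 epitope tag supplied by the backbone, which allows detection with anti-V5 antibodies. A WPRE downstream enhances transcript stability and expression. The short U6, small t antigen, lacI and Rev annotations are fragmentary matches rather than functional elements.

The construct is intended for stable, puromycin-selectable overexpression of V5-tagged FERMT1 in mammalian cells. It was deposited in connection with a study of candidate genes in β-catenin-active cancers.
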