Features (pLannotate 1.2.2; 34 found; start..end, strand, type, name):
     25..91      +  CDS            small t antigen (fragment): SV40 (simian virus 40) small t antigen
     98..1276    +  promoter       EF-1α promoter: strong constitutive promoter for human elongation factor EF-1α
   1297..1314    +  protein_bind   attB1 (fragment): mutant version of attB; core recombination site for the Gateway® BP reaction BP Clonase™
   1320..3350    +  CDS            FERMT1: FERM1_HUMAN - Also known as C20orf42, KIND1, URP1. Experimental evidence at protein level: Swiss-Prot protein existence level 1. Involved in cell adhesion. Contributes to integrin activation. When coexpressed with talin, potentiates activation of ITGA2B. Required for normal keratinocyte proliferation. Required for normal polarization of basal keratinocytes in skin, and for normal cell shape. Required for normal adhesion of keratinocytes to fibronectin and laminin, and for normal keratinocyte migration to wound sites. May mediate TGF-beta 1 signaling in tumor progression. From Homo sapiens (Hum
   3356..3379    -  protein_bind   attB2: mutant version of attB; recombination site for the Gateway® BP reaction BP Clonase™
   3387..3428    +  CDS            V5 tag: epitope tag from simian virus 5
   3444..3497    +  promoter       U6 promoter (fragment): RNA polymerase III promoter for human U6 snRNA
   3539..4127    +  misc_feature   WPRE: woodchuck hepatitis virus posttranscriptional regulatory element
   4178..4197    +  misc_feature   cPPT/CTS (fragment): central polypurine tract and central termination sequence of HIV-1
   4199..4432    +  LTR            3' LTR (ΔU3): self-inactivating 3' long terminal repeat (LTR) from HIV-1
   4510..4631    +  polyA_signal   SV40 poly(A) signal: SV40 polyadenylation signal
   4671..4806    +  rep_origin     SV40 ori: SV40 origin of replication
   4827..4845    -  promoter       T7 promoter: promoter for bacteriophage T7 RNA polymerase
   4853..5008    +  CDS            lacZα (fragment): LacZα fragment of β-galactosidase; lacZ fragment
   5013..5441    +  rep_origin     f1 ori (sequence partly withheld): f1 bacteriophage origin of replication; arrow indicates direction of (+) strand synthesis
   5494..5598    +  promoter       AmpR promoter: bla
   5599..6459    +  CDS            AmpR: β-lactamase; bla; confers resistance to ampicillin, carbenicillin, and related antibiotics
   6630..7218    +  rep_origin     ori: high-copy-number ColE1/pMB1/pBR322/pUC origin of replication
   7401..7493    +  CDS            lacI (fragment): lac repressor; lacI; The lac repressor binds to the lac operator to inhibit transcription in E. coli. This inhibition can be relieved by adding lactose or isopropyl-β-D-thiogalactopyranoside (IPTG).
   7506..7527    +  protein_bind   CAP binding site: CAP binding activates transcription in the presence of cAMP. E. coli catabolite activator protein
   7542..7572    +  promoter       lac promoter: promoter for the E. coli lac operon
   7580..7596    +  protein_bind   lac operator: The lac repressor binds to the lac operator to inhibit transcription in E. coli. This inhibition can be relieved by adding lactose or isopropyl-β-D-thiogalactopyranoside (IPTG). lac repressor encoded by lacI
   7641..7659    +  promoter       T3 promoter: promoter for bacteriophage T3 RNA polymerase
   7687..7913    +  promoter       RSV promoter: Rous sarcoma virus enhancer/promoter
   7914..8094    +  LTR            5' LTR (truncated): truncated 5' long terminal repeat (LTR) from HIV-1
   8141..8266    +  misc_feature   HIV-1 Ψ: packaging signal of human immunodeficiency virus type 1
   8250..8613    +  CDS            HIV-1 gag (fragment): gag protein from human immunodeficiency virus 1; gag
   8759..8992    +  misc_feature   RRE: The Rev response element (RRE) of HIV-1 allows for Rev-dependent mRNA export from the nucleus to the cytoplasm.
   9369..9395    +  CDS            Rev (fragment): human immunodeficiency virus 1 (HIV-1) Rev protein; rev; enhances nuclear export of unspliced and incompletely spliced viral mRNAs
   9402..9425    +  promoter       SV40 promoter (fragment): SV40 early promoter
   9426..9497    +  promoter       SV40 promoter (fragment): SV40 enhancer and early promoter
   9521..9656    +  rep_origin     SV40 ori: SV40 origin of replication
   9702..10298   +  CDS            PuroR (fragment): puromycin N-acetyltransferase; pac from Streptomyces; confers resistance to puromycin
  10347..10464   +  misc_feature   cPPT/CTS: central polypurine tract and central termination sequence of HIV-1
>Addgene plasmid #98333 | FERMT1_pLX307 | addgene full sequence | sequence record 190058 | Addgene NGS Result
GGCTCGAGGCCTGCAGGTGCAAAGATGGATAAAGTTTTAAACAGAGAGGAATCTTTGCAGCTAATGGACC
TTCTAGGTCTTGAAAGGAGTGGGAATTGGCTCCGGTGCCCGTCAGTGGGCAGAGCGCACATCGCCCACAG
TCCCCGAGAAGTTGGGGGGAGGGGTCGGCAATTGAACCGGTGCCTAGAGAAGGTGGCGCGGGGTAAACTG
GGAAAGTGATGTCGTGTACTGGCTCCGCCTTTTTCCCGAGGGTGGGGGAGAACCGTATATAAGTGCAGTA
GTCGCCGTGAACGTTCTTTTTCGCAACGGGTTTGCCGCCAGAACACAGGTAAGTGCCGTGTGTGGTTCCC
GCGGGCCTGGCCTCTTTACGGGTTATGGCCCTTGCGTGCCTTGAATTACTTCCACCTGGCTGCAGTACGT
GATTCTTGATCCCGAGCTTCGGGTTGGAAGTGGGTGGGAGAGTTCGAGGCCTTGCGCTTAAGGAGCCCCT
TCGCCTCGTGCTTGAGTTGAGGCCTGGCCTGGGCGCTGGGGCCGCCGCGTGCGAATCTGGTGGCACCTTC
GCGCCTGTCTCGCTGCTTTCGATAAGTCTCTAGCCATTTAAAATTTTTGATGACCTGCTGCGACGCTTTT
TTTCTGGCAAGATAGTCTTGTAAATGCGGGCCAAGATCTGCACACTGGTATTTCGGTTTTTGGGGCCGCG
GGCGGCGACGGGGCCCGTGCGTCCCAGCGCACATGTTCGGCGAGGCGGGGCCTGCGAGCGCGGCCACCGA
GAATCGGACGGGGGTAGTCTCAAGCTGGCCGGCCTGCTCTGGTGCCTGGCCTCGCGCCGCCGTGTATCGC
CCCGCCCTGGGCGGCAAGGCTGGCCCGGTCGGCACCAGTTGCGTGAGCGGAAAGATGGCCGCTTCCCGGC
CCTGCTGCAGGGAGCTCAAAATGGAGGACGCGGCGCTCGGGAGAGCGGGCGGGTGAGTCACCCACACAAA
GGAAAAGGGCCTTTCCGTCCTCAGCCGTCGCTTCATGTGACTCCACGGAGTACCGGGCGCCGTCCAGGCA
CCTCGATTAGTTCTCGAGCTTTTGGAGTACGTCGTCTTTAGGTTGGGGGGAGGGGTTTTATGCGATGGAG
TTTCCCCACACTGAGTGGGTGGAGACTGAAGTTAGGCCAGCTTGGCACTTGATGTAATTCTCCTTGGAAT
TTGCCCTTTTTGAGTTTGGATCTTGGTTCATTCTCAAGCCTCAGACAGTGGTTCAAAGTTTTTTTCTTCC
ATTTCAGGTGTCGTGAGGCTAGCATCGATTGATCAACAAGTTTGTACAAAAAAGTTGGCATGCTGTCATC
CACTGACTTTACATTTGCTTCCTGGGAGCTTGTGGTCCGCGTTGACCATCCCAATGAAGAGCAGCAGAAA
GACGTCACACTGAGAGTATCTGGAGACCTTCACGTTGGAGGAGTGATGCTCAAGTTAGTAGAACAGATCA
ATATATCCCAAGACTGGTCAGACTTTGCTCTTTGGTGGGAACAGAAGCATTGCTGGCTTCTGAAAACCCA
CTGGACCCTGGACAAATATGGGGTCCAGGCAGATGCAAAGCTTCTCTTCACCCCTCAGCATAAAATGCTG
CGCCTTCGTCTGCCGAATTTGAAGATGGTGAGGTTGCGAGTCAGCTTCTCAGCTGTGGTTTTTAAAGCTG
TCAGTGATATCTGCAAAATCCTGAATATTAGAAGATCAGAAGAGCTTTCCTTGTTAAAGCCGTCTGGTGA
CTATTTTAAGAAGAAGAAGAAAAAAGACAAAAATAATAAGGAACCCATAATTGAAGATATTCTAAACCTG
GAGAGTTCTCCAACAGCTTCAGGTTCATCAGTAAGTCCTGGTTTATACAGTAAAACCATGACCCCTATAT
ATGACCCCATCAATGGAACACCAGCATCATCCACCATGACTTGGTTCAGTGACAGCCCTTTGACGGAACA
AAACTGCAGCATCCTCGCATTCAGCCAACCCCCCCAGTCCCCAGAAGCACTTGCGGATATGTACCAGCCT
CGGTCTCTGGTTGATAAAGCCAAGCTCAATGCAGGTTGGCTAGACTCCTCACGCTCCCTTATGGAACAAG
GCATCCAAGAGGATGAGCAGCTGCTCTTACGATTTAAATATTATTCTTTCTTCGACTTGAATCCTAAATA
TGATGCTGTCCGAATAAACCAACTCTATGAGCAAGCCAGGTGGGCCATTCTCTTAGAAGAAATTGATTGC
ACAGAGGAAGAAATGTTGATCTTTGCAGCTCTACAGTACCACATTAGCAAACTGTCGTTGTCTGCTGAAA
CACAGGATTTTGCAGGCGAGTCCGAGGTTGATGAAATAGAAGCGGCGCTTTCTAATTTGGAAGTAACCCT
AGAAGGTGGAAAAGCGGACAGCCTTTTGGAGGACATTACTGATATCCCTAAACTTGCAGATAATCTCAAA
TTATTTAGGCCCAAGAAGTTACTACCAAAAGCTTTCAAACAATATTGGTTTATCTTTAAAGACACATCCA
TAGCATACTTTAAAAATAAGGAACTTGAACAAGGAGAACCACTAGAAAAACTAAATCTTAGAGGCTGCGA
AGTTGTGCCCGATGTAAATGTAGCAGGAAGAAAATTTGGAATCAAGTTACTAATCCCTGTTGCCGATGGT
ATGAATGAAATGTATTTGAGATGTGACCATGAGAATCAATACGCCCAATGGATGGCTGCCTGCATGTTGG
CATCGAAGGGCAAAACCATGGCAGACAGCTCCTACCAGCCAGAGGTCCTCAACATCCTTTCATTTCTGAG
GATGAAAAACAGGAACTCTGCATCTCAGGTGGCTTCCAGTCTCGAAAACATGGATATGAACCCAGAATGT
TTTGTGTCACCACGGTGTGCAAAAAGACACAAATCCAAACAGCTGGCCGCCCGGATCCTGGAGGCGCACC
AGAACGTGGCCCAGATGCCCCTGGTCGAAGCCAAGCTGCGGTTCATCCAGGCGTGGCAGTCACTGCCTGA
GTTTGGCCTCACCTACTACCTTGTCAGATTTAAAGGAAGCAAAAAAGATGACATTCTGGGAGTTTCATAT
AACAGGTTGATTAAAATTGATGCAGCCACCGGGATTCCAGTGACAACATGGAGATTCACAAATATCAAAC
AGTGGAATGTAAACTGGGAAACCCGGCAGGTGGTCATCGAGTTTGACCAAAACGTCTTTACTGCTTTCAC
CTGCCTGAGTGCAGATTGCAAGATTGTGCACGAGTACATTGGCGGCTACATTTTCTTGTCCACCCGCTCC
AAGGACCAGAATGAAACACTCGATGAGGACTTGTTCCACAAATTGACCGGCGGTCAGGATAGACCCCCAA
CTTTCTTGTACAAAGTGGTTGATATCGGTAAGCCTATCCCTAACCCTCTCCTCGGTCTCGATTCTACGTA
GTAATGAACTAGTCCGTAACTTGAAAGTATTTCGATTTCTTGGCTTTATATATCTTGTGGAAAGGACGAT
ACTAAAACCCTTCCTCGGAACCGACGCGTTAAGTCGACAATCAACCTCTGGATTACAAAATTTGTGAAAG
ATTGACTGGTATTCTTAACTATGTTGCTCCTTTTACGCTATGTGGATACGCTGCTTTAATGCCTTTGTAT
CATGCTATTGCTTCCCGTATGGCTTTCATTTTCTCCTCCTTGTATAAATCCTGGTTGCTGTCTCTTTATG
AGGAGTTGTGGCCCGTTGTCAGGCAACGTGGCGTGGTGTGCACTGTGTTTGCTGACGCAACCCCCACTGG
TTGGGGCATTGCCACCACCTGTCAGCTCCTTTCCGGGACTTTCGCTTTCCCCCTCCCTATTGCCACGGCG
GAACTCATCGCCGCCTGCCTTGCCCGCTGCTGGACAGGGGCTCGGCTGTTGGGCACTGACAATTCCGTGG
TGTTGTCGGGGAAATCATCGTCCTTTCCTTGGCTGCTCGCCTGTGTTGCCACCTGGATTCTGCGCGGGAC
GTCCTTCTGCTACGTCCCTTCGGCCCTCAATCCAGCGGACCTTCCTTCCCGCGGCCTGCTGCCGGCTCTG
CGGCCTCTTCCGCGTCTTCGCCTTCGCCCTCAGACGAGTCGGATCTCCCTTTGGGCCGCCTCCCCGCGTC
GACTTTAAGACCAATGACTTACAAGGCAGCTGTAGATCTTAGCCACTTTTTAAAAGAAAAGGGGGGACTG
GAAGGGCTAATTCACTCCCAACGAAGACAAGATCTGCTTTTTGCTTGTACTGGGTCTCTCTGGTTAGACC
AGATCTGAGCCTGGGAGCTCTCTGGCTAACTAGGGAACCCACTGCTTAAGCCTCAATAAAGCTTGCCTTG
AGTGCTTCAAGTAGTGTGTGCCCGTCTGTTGTGTGACTCTGGTAACTAGAGATCCCTCAGACCCTTTTAG
TCAGTGTGGAAAATCTCTAGCAGTACGTATAGTAGTTCATGTCATCTTATTATTCAGTATTTATAACTTG
CAAAGAAATGAATATCAGAGAGTGAGAGGAACTTGTTTATTGCAGCTTATAATGGTTACAAATAAAGCAA
TAGCATCACAAATTTCACAAATAAAGCATTTTTTTCACTGCATTCTAGTTGTGGTTTGTCCAAACTCATC
AATGTATCTTATCATGTCTGGCTCTAGCTATCCCGCCCCTAACTCCGCCCATCCCGCCCCTAACTCCGCC
CAGTTCCGCCCATTCTCCGCCCCATGGCTGACTAATTTTTTTTATTTATGCAGAGGCCGAGGCCGCCTCG
GCCTCTGAGCTATTCCAGAAGTAGTGAGGAGGCTTTTTTGGAGGCCTAGGGACGTACCCAATTCGCCCTA
TAGTGAGTCGTATTACGCGCGCTCACTGGCCGTCGTTTTACAACGTCGTGACTGGGAAAACCCTGGCGTT
ACCCAACTTAATCGCCTTGCAGCACATCCCCCTTTCGCCAGCTGGCGTAATAGCGAAGAGGCCCGCACCG
ATCGCCCTTCCCAACAGTTGCGCAGCCTGAATGGCGAATGGG
[124 nt withheld, positions 5013-5136]
C
[91 nt withheld, positions 5138-5228]
A
[49 nt withheld, positions 5230-5278]
CCTTTGACGTTGGAGTCCACGTTCTTT
[37 nt withheld, positions 5306-5342]
ACCCTATCTCGGTCTATTCTTTTGATTTATAAGGGATTTTGCCGATTTCGGCCTATTGGTTAAAAAATGA
GCTGATTTAACAAAAATTTAACGCGAATTTTAACAAAATATTAACGCTTACAATTTAGGTGGCACTTTTC
GGGGAAATGTGCGCGGAACCCCTATTTGTTTATTTTTCTAAATACATTCAAATATGTATCCGCTCATGAG
ACAATAACCCTGATAAATGCTTCAATAATATTGAAAAAGGAAGAGTATGAGTATTCAACATTTCCGTGTC
GCCCTTATTCCCTTTTTTGCGGCATTTTGCCTTCCTGTTTTTGCTCACCCAGAAACGCTGGTGAAAGTAA
AAGATGCTGAAGATCAGTTGGGTGCACGAGTGGGTTACATCGAACTGGATCTCAACAGCGGTAAGATCCT
TGAGAGTTTTCGCCCCGAAGAACGTTTTCCAATGATGAGCACTTTTAAAGTTCTGCTATGTGGCGCGGTA
TTATCCCGTATTGACGCCGGGCAAGAGCAACTCGGTCGCCGCATACACTATTCTCAGAATGACTTGGTTG
AGTACTCACCAGTCACAGAAAAGCATCTTACGGATGGCATGACAGTAAGAGAATTATGCAGTGCTGCCAT
AACCATGAGTGATAACACTGCGGCCAACTTACTTCTGACAACGATCGGAGGACCGAAGGAGCTAACCGCT
TTTTTGCACAACATGGGGGATCATGTAACTCGCCTTGATCGTTGGGAACCGGAGCTGAATGAAGCCATAC
CAAACGACGAGCGTGACACCACGATGCCTGTAGCAATGGCAACAACGTTGCGCAAACTATTAACTGGCGA
ACTACTTACTCTAGCTTCCCGGCAACAATTAATAGACTGGATGGAGGCGGATAAAGTTGCAGGACCACTT
CTGCGCTCGGCCCTTCCGGCTGGCTGGTTTATTGCTGATAAATCTGGAGCCGGTGAGCGTGGGTCTCGCG
GTATCATTGCAGCACTGGGGCCAGATGGTAAGCCCTCCCGTATCGTAGTTATCTACACGACGGGGAGTCA
GGCAACTATGGATGAACGAAATAGACAGATCGCTGAGATAGGTGCCTCACTGATTAAGCATTGGTAACTG
TCAGACCAAGTTTACTCATATATACTTTAGATTGATTTAAAACTTCATTTTTAATTTAAAAGGATCTAGG
TGAAGATCCTTTTTGATAATCTCATGACCAAAATCCCTTAACGTGAGTTTTCGTTCCACTGAGCGTCAGA
CCCCGTAGAAAAGATCAAAGGATCTTCTTGAGATCCTTTTTTTCTGCGCGTAATCTGCTGCTTGCAAACA
AAAAAACCACCGCTACCAGCGGTGGTTTGTTTGCCGGATCAAGAGCTACCAACTCTTTTTCCGAAGGTAA
CTGGCTTCAGCAGAGCGCAGATACCAAATACTGTTCTTCTAGTGTAGCCGTAGTTAGGCCACCACTTCAA
GAACTCTGTAGCACCGCCTACATACCTCGCTCTGCTAATCCTGTTACCAGTGGCTGCTGCCAGTGGCGAT
AAGTCGTGTCTTACCGGGTTGGACTCAAGACGATAGTTACCGGATAAGGCGCAGCGGTCGGGCTGAACGG
GGGGTTCGTGCACACAGCCCAGCTTGGAGCGAACGACCTACACCGAACTGAGATACCTACAGCGTGAGCT
ATGAGAAAGCGCCACGCTTCCCGAAGGGAGAAAGGCGGACAGGTATCCGGTAAGCGGCAGGGTCGGAACA
GGAGAGCGCACGAGGGAGCTTCCAGGGGGAAACGCCTGGTATCTTTATAGTCCTGTCGGGTTTCGCCACC
TCTGACTTGAGCGTCGATTTTTGTGATGCTCGTCAGGGGGGCGGAGCCTATGGAAAAACGCCAGCAACGC
GGCCTTTTTACGGTTCCTGGCCTTTTGCTGGCCTTTTGCTCACATGTTCTTTCCTGCGTTATCCCCTGAT
TCTGTGGATAACCGTATTACCGCCTTTGAGTGAGCTGATACCGCTCGCCGCAGCCGAACGACCGAGCGCA
GCGAGTCAGTGAGCGAGGAAGCGGAAGAGCGCCCAATACGCAAACCGCCTCTCCCCGCGCGTTGGCCGAT
TCATTAATGCAGCTGGCACGACAGGTTTCCCGACTGGAAAGCGGGCAGTGAGCGCAACGCAATTAATGTG
AGTTAGCTCACTCATTAGGCACCCCAGGCTTTACACTTTATGCTTCCGGCTCGTATGTTGTGTGGAATTG
TGAGCGGATAACAATTTCACACAGGAAACAGCTATGACCATGATTACGCCAAGCGCGCAATTAACCCTCA
CTAAAGGGAACAAAAGCTGGAGCTGCAAGCTTAATGTAGTCTTATGCAATACTCTTGTAGTCTTGCAACA
TGGTAACGATGAGTTAGCAACATGCCTTACAAGGAGAGAAAAAGCACCGTGCATGCCGATTGGTGGAAGT
AAGGTGGTACGATCGTGCCTTATTAGGAAGGCAACAGACGGGTCTGACATGGATTGGACGAACCACTGAA
TTGCCGCATTGCAGAGATATTGTATTTAAGTGCCTAGCTCGATACATAAACGGGTCTCTCTGGTTAGACC
AGATCTGAGCCTGGGAGCTCTCTGGCTAACTAGGGAACCCACTGCTTAAGCCTCAATAAAGCTTGCCTTG
AGTGCTTCAAGTAGTGTGTGCCCGTCTGTTGTGTGACTCTGGTAACTAGAGATCCCTCAGACCCTTTTAG
TCAGTGTGGAAAATCTCTAGCAGTGGCGCCCGAACAGGGACTTGAAAGCGAAAGGGAAACCAGAGGAGCT
CTCTCGACGCAGGACTCGGCTTGCTGAAGCGCGCACGGCAAGAGGCGAGGGGCGGCGACTGGTGAGTACG
CCAAAAATTTTGACTAGCGGAGGCTAGAAGGAGAGAGATGGGTGCGAGAGCGTCAGTATTAAGCGGGGGA
GAATTAGATCGCGATGGGAAAAAATTCGGTTAAGGCCAGGGGGAAAGAAAAAATATAAATTAAAACATAT
AGTATGGGCAAGCAGGGAGCTAGAACGATTCGCAGTTAATCCTGGCCTGTTAGAAACATCAGAAGGCTGT
AGACAAATACTGGGACAGCTACAACCATCCCTTCAGACAGGATCAGAAGAACTTAGATCATTATATAATA
CAGTAGCAACCCTCTATTGTGTGCATCAAAGGATAGAGATAAAAGACACCAAGGAAGCTTTAGACAAGAT
AGAGGAAGAGCAAAACAAAAGTAAGACCACCGCACAGCAAGCGGCCGCTGATCTTCAGACCTGGAGGAGG
AGATATGAGGGACAATTGGAGAAGTGAATTATATAAATATAAAGTAGTAAAAATTGAACCATTAGGAGTA
GCACCCACCAAGGCAAAGAGAAGAGTGGTGCAGAGAGAAAAAAGAGCAGTGGGAATAGGAGCTTTGTTCC
TTGGGTTCTTGGGAGCAGCAGGAAGCACTATGGGCGCAGCGTCAATGACGCTGACGGTACAGGCCAGACA
ATTATTGTCTGGTATAGTGCAGCAGCAGAACAATTTGCTGAGGGCTATTGAGGCGCAACAGCATCTGTTG
CAACTCACAGTCTGGGGCATCAAGCAGCTCCAGGCAAGAATCCTGGCTGTGGAAAGATACCTAAAGGATC
AACAGCTCCTGGGGATTTGGGGTTGCTCTGGAAAACTCATTTGCACCACTGCTGTGCCTTGGAATGCTAG
TTGGAGTAATAAATCTCTGGAACAGATTTGGAATCACACGACCTGGATGGAGTGGGACAGAGAAATTAAC
AATTACACAAGCTTAATACACTCCTTAATTGAAGAATCGCAAAACCAGCAAGAAAAGAATGAACAAGAAT
TATTGGAATTAGATAAATGGGCAAGTTTGTGGAATTGGTTTAACATAACAAATTGGCTGTGGTATATAAA
ATTATTCATAATGATAGTAGGAGGCTTGGTAGGTTTAAGAATAGTTTTTGCTGTACTTTCTATAGTGAAT
AGAGTTAGGCAGGGATATTCACCATTATCGTTTCAGACCCACCTCCCAACCCCGAGGGGACCCATGCATT
GCATCTCAATTAGTCAGCAACCAGGTGTGGAAAGTCCCCAGGCTCCCCAGCAGGCAGAAGTATGCAAAGC
ATGCGTCTCAATTAGTCAGCAACCATAGTCCCGCCCCTAACTCCGCCCATCCCGCCCCTAACTCCGCCCA
GTTCCGCCCATTCTCCGCCCCATGGCTGACTAATTTTTTTTATTTATGCAGAGGCCGAGGCCGCCTCGGC
CTCTGAGCTATTCCAGAAGTAGTGAGGAGGCTTTTTTGGAGGCCTAGGCTTTTGCAAAAAGCTTTCTAGA
GGTACCACCGGAGCTTACCATGACCGAGTACAAGCCCACGGTGCGCCTCGCCACCCGCGACGACGTCCCC
AGGGCCGTACGCACCCTCGCCGCCGCGTTCGCCGACTACCCCGCCACGCGCCACACCGTCGATCCGGACC
GCCACATCGAGCGGGTCACCGAGCTGCAAGAACTCTTCCTCACGCGCGTCGGGCTCGACATCGGCAAGGT
GTGGGTCGCGGACGACGGCGCCGCCGTGGCGGTCTGGACCACGCCGGAGAGCGTCGAAGCGGGGGCGGTG
TTCGCCGAGATCGGCCCGCGCATGGCCGAGTTGAGCGGTTCCCGGCTGGCCGCGCAGCAACAGATGGAAG
GCCTCCTGGCGCCGCACCGGCCCAAGGAGCCCGCGTGGTTCCTGGCCACCGTCGGCGTCTCGCCCGACCA
CCAGGGCAAGGGTCTGGGCAGCGCCGTCGTGCTCCCCGGAGTGGAGGCGGCCGAGCGCGCCGGGGTGCCC
GCCTTCCTGGAGACCTCCGCGCCCCGCAACCTCCCCTTCTACGAGCGGCTCGGCTTCACCGTCACCGCCG
ACGTCGAGGTGCCCGAAGGACCGCGCACCTGGTGCATGACCCGCAAGCCCGGTGCCAGTTAACGAATTCT
AGATCTTGAGACAAATGGCAGTATTCATCCACAATTTTAAAAGAAAAGGGGGGATTGGGGGGTACAGTGC
AGGGGAAAGAATAGTAGACATAATAGCAACAGACATACAAACTAAAGAATTACAAAAACAAATTACAAAA
ATTCAAAATTTTCGGGTTTATTACAGGGACAGCAGAGATCCACTTTGGCGCC
